Addgene plasmid #118478: pcDNA3-RAB-AKARev
Purpose: ddRFP-based single-color biosensor for monitoring PKA (Protein Kinase A) activity.
Depositing lab: Jin Zhang. Depositing organization: University of California, San Diego (UCSD). Publication: Single-fluorophore biosensors for sensitive and multiplexed detection of signalling activities. Mehta S, Zhang Y, Roth RH, Zhang JF, Mo A, Tenner B, Huganir RL, Zhang J. Nat Cell Biol. 2018 Sep 24. pii: 10.1038/s41556-018-0200-6. doi: 10.1038/s41556-018-0200-6. PubMed 30250062.
Backbone
  Vector backbone: pcDNA3
  Backbone manufacturer: Invitrogen
  Backbone size w/o insert (bp): 5517
  Total vector size (bp): 7737
  Vector type: Mammalian Expression
  Selectable markers: Neomycin (select with G418)
Growth in bacteria
  Bacterial resistance: Ampicillin, 100 μg/mL
  Growth temperature: 37°C
  Growth strain: DH5alpha
  Copy number: High Copy
Gene/Insert
  Gene/Insert name: RAB-AKARev
  Species: Synthetic
  Insert size (bp): 2220
  Promoter: CMV
  Tag / fusion protein: 6xHIS (N terminal on backbone); T7 tag (gene 10 leader) (N terminal on backbone); Xpress (TM) tag (N terminal on backbone)
  Cloning method: Restriction Enzyme; 5′ cloning site BamHI (not destroyed); 3′ cloning site EcoRI (not destroyed)
  Sequencing primers: 5′ CMV forward; 3′ BGH reverse
Terms and licenses: Academic/Nonprofit Terms; Industry Terms: Not Available to Industry
How to cite: pcDNA3-RAB-AKARev was a gift from Jin Zhang (Addgene plasmid # 118478 ; http://n2t.net/addgene:118478 ; RRID:Addgene_118478)
