[The description below was written by a language model from this plasmid's Addgene catalogue record.]
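Description:
pcDNA3-RAB-AKARev is a mammalian expression plasmid built on the pcDNA3 backbone. It carries a synthetic insert of about 2.2 kb, giving a total size of roughly 7.7 kb. It is maintained in E. coli as a high-copy plasmid under ampicillin selection. The backbone's neomycin resistance marker allows G418 selection of transfected mammalian cells when stable expression is wanted.

The insert, RAB-AKARev, sits between retained BamHI and EcoRI sites and is transcribed from the strong constitutive CMV promoter. The listing of a BGH reverse sequencing primer is consistent with the bovine growth hormone polyadenylation region normally found downstream of the pcDNA3 cloning site. At its N terminus the protein carries backbone-derived tags: a 6xHis tag, the T7 gene 10 leader tag and an Xpress epitope. These tags can be used for affinity purification or antibody detection.

The encoded protein is a genetically encoded, single-colour reporter of protein kinase A activity based on dimerization-dependent red fluorescent protein (ddRFP). In ddRFP systems, red fluorescence intensity depends on the association of two partner domains. Kinase activity is therefore read out as a change in intensity in one channel rather than as a FRET ratio. The record does not spell out the domain architecture of the sensor, such as the PKA substrate and phospho-binding modules or the order of the ddRFP partners.

The construct is intended for live-cell imaging of PKA signalling. Because it occupies a single spectral channel, it suits multiplexed experiments alongside biosensors of other colours.
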