>Addgene plasmid #118478 | pcDNA3-RAB-AKARev | addgene partial sequence | sequence record 243119 | YPL153C-F 5'-GGTAGAAACCCAGCCTGTGA-3'
CACTAATGGGACCTGGTTAAATGGGCAAAAAGTCGAGAAGAACAGCAATCAGTTACTGTCCCAAGGTGAT
GAAATAACCGTTGGTGTAGGCGTGGAATCAGATATTTTATCTCTGGTCATTTTCATAAACGACAAATTTA
AGCAGTGCCTGGAGCAGAACAAAGTTGATCGCGGTACCAGTGCTGGTGGTAGTGCTGGTGGTAGTGCTGG
TGGTAGTGCTGGTGGTAGTGCTGGTGGTTCCGGCAGTGCTGGTGGTAGTGCTGGTGGTAGTACCAGTGCT
GGTGGTAGTGCTGGTGGTAGTGCTGGTGGTAGTGCTGGTGGTAGTGCTGGTGGTTCCGGCAGTGCTGGTG
GTAGTGCTGGTGGTAGTACCAGTGCTGGTGGTAGTGCTGGTGGTAGTGCTGGTGGTAGTGCTGGTGGTAG
TGCTGGTGGTTCCGGCAGTGCTGGTGGTAGTGCTGGTGGTAGTACCAGTGCTGGTGGTAGTGCTGGTGGT
AGTGCTGGTGGTAGTGCTGGTGGTAGTGCTGGTGGTTCCGGATT
