LOCUS       Exported 7742 bp ds-DNA circular SYN 12-MAY-2021
DEFINITION  ddRFP-based single-color biosensor for monitoring Protein Kinase A
            activity..
ACCESSION   .
VERSION     .
KEYWORDS    pcDNA3-RAB-AKARev
SOURCE      synthetic DNA construct
  ORGANISM  synthetic DNA construct
REFERENCE   1 (bases 1 to 7742)
  AUTHORS   Mehta S, Zhang Y, Roth RH, Zhang JF, Mo A, Tenner B, Huganir RL,
            Zhang J
  TITLE     Single-fluorophore biosensors for sensitive and multiplexed
            detection of signalling activities.
  JOURNAL   Nat Cell Biol. 2018 Sep 24. pii: 10.1038/s41556-018-0200-6. doi:
            10.1038/s41556-018-0200-6.
  PUBMED    30250062
REFERENCE   2 (bases 1 to 7742)
  AUTHORS   .
  TITLE     Direct Submission
  JOURNAL   Exported May 12, 2021 from SnapGene Server 1.1.58
            http://www.snapgene.com
FEATURES             Location/Qualifiers
     source          1..7742
                     /organism="synthetic DNA construct"
                     /mol_type="other DNA"
     primer_bind     complement(44..63)
                     /label=pRS-marker
                     /note="pRS vectors, use to sequence yeast selectable
                     marker"
     enhancer        235..614
                     /label=CMV enhancer
                     /note="human cytomegalovirus immediate early enhancer"
     promoter        615..818
                     /label=CMV promoter
                     /note="human cytomegalovirus (CMV) immediate early
                     promoter"
     primer_bind     769..789
                     /label=CMV-F
                     /note="Human CMV immediate early promoter, forward primer"
     primer_bind     863..882
                     /label=T7
                     /note="T7 promoter, forward primer"
     promoter        863..881
                     /label=T7 promoter
                     /note="promoter for bacteriophage T7 RNA polymerase"
     regulatory      901..910
                     /regulatory_class="other"
                     /note="vertebrate consensus sequence for strong initiation
                     of translation (Kozak, 1987)"
     CDS             922..939
                     /codon_start=1
                     /product="6xHis affinity tag"
                     /label=6xHis
                     /translation="HHHHHH"
     CDS             943..975
                     /codon_start=1
                     /product="leader peptide from bacteriophage T7 gene 10"
                     /label=T7 tag (gene 10 leader)
                     /note="promotes efficient translation in E. coli"
                     /translation="MASMTGGQQMG"
     CDS             979..1002
                     /codon_start=1
                     /product="Xpress(TM) epitope tag, including an enterokinase
                     recognition and cleavage site"
                     /label=Xpress(TM) tag
                     /translation="DLYDDDDK"
     promoter        complement(3295..3313)
                     /label=SP6 promoter
                     /note="promoter for bacteriophage SP6 RNA polymerase"
     primer_bind     complement(3296..3313)
                     /label=SP6
                     /note="SP6 promoter, forward primer"
     primer_bind     complement(3333..3350)
                     /label=BGH-rev
                     /note="Bovine growth hormone terminator, reverse primer.
                     Also called BGH reverse"
     polyA_signal    3339..3563
                     /label=bGH poly(A) signal
                     /note="bovine growth hormone polyadenylation signal"
     rep_origin      3609..4037
                     /direction=RIGHT
                     /label=f1 ori
                     /note="f1 bacteriophage origin of replication; arrow
                     indicates direction of (+) strand synthesis"
     primer_bind     complement(3696..3715)
                     /label=F1ori-R
                     /note="F1 origin, reverse primer"
     primer_bind     3906..3927
                     /label=F1ori-F
                     /note="F1 origin, forward primer"
     primer_bind     complement(4046..4066)
                     /label=pBABE 3'
                     /note="SV40 enhancer, reverse primer for pBABE vectors"
     promoter        4051..4380
                     /label=SV40 promoter
                     /note="SV40 enhancer and early promoter"
     rep_origin      4231..4366
                     /label=SV40 ori
                     /note="SV40 origin of replication"
     primer_bind     4293..4312
                     /label=SV40pro-F
                     /note="SV40 promoter/origin, forward primer"
     CDS             4447..5241
                     /codon_start=1
                     /gene="aph(3')-II (or nptII)"
                     /product="aminoglycoside phosphotransferase from Tn5"
                     /label=NeoR/KanR
                     /note="confers resistance to neomycin, kanamycin, and G418
                     (Geneticin(R))"
                     /translation="MIEQDGLHAGSPAAWVERLFGYDWAQQTIGCSDAAVFRLSAQGRP
                     VLFVKTDLSGALNELQDEAARLSWLATTGVPCAAVLDVVTEAGRDWLLLGEVPGQDLLS
                     SHLAPAEKVSIMADAMRRLHTLDPATCPFDHQAKHRIERARTRMEAGLVDQDDLDEEHQ
                     GLAPAELFARLKARMPDGEDLVVTHGDACLPNIMVENGRFSGFIDCGRLGVADRYQDIA
                     LATRDIAEELGGEWADRFLVLYGIAAPDSQRIAFYRLLDEFF"
     primer_bind     complement(4501..4520)
                     /label=Neo-R
                     /note="Neomycin resistance gene, reverse primer"
     primer_bind     5111..5130
                     /label=Neo-F
                     /note="Neomycin resistance gene, forward primer"
     polyA_signal    5415..5536
                     /label=SV40 poly(A) signal
                     /note="SV40 polyadenylation signal"
     primer_bind     complement(5452..5471)
                     /label=SV40pA-R
                     /note="SV40 polyA, reverse primer"
     primer_bind     5506..5525
                     /label=EBV-rev
                     /note="SV40 polyA terminator, reverse primer"
     primer_bind     complement(5585..5601)
                     /label=M13 rev
                     /note="common sequencing primer, one of multiple similar
                     variants"
     primer_bind     complement(5585..5601)
                     /label=M13 Reverse
                     /note="In lacZ gene. Also called M13-rev"
     primer_bind     complement(5598..5620)
                     /label=M13/pUC Reverse
                     /note="In lacZ gene"
     protein_bind    5609..5625
                     /label=lac operator
                     /bound_moiety="lac repressor encoded by lacI"
                     /note="The lac repressor binds to the lac operator to
                     inhibit transcription in E. coli. This inhibition can be
                     relieved by adding lactose or
                     isopropyl-beta-D-thiogalactopyranoside (IPTG)."
     promoter        complement(5633..5663)
                     /label=lac promoter
                     /note="promoter for the E. coli lac operon"
     protein_bind    5678..5699
                     /label=CAP binding site
                     /bound_moiety="E. coli catabolite activator protein"
                     /note="CAP binding activates transcription in the presence
                     of cAMP."
     primer_bind     complement(5816..5833)
                     /label=L4440
                     /note="L4440 vector, forward primer"
     rep_origin      complement(5987..6575)
                     /direction=LEFT
                     /label=ori
                     /note="high-copy-number ColE1/pMB1/pBR322/pUC origin of
                     replication"
     primer_bind     complement(6067..6086)
                     /label=pBR322ori-F
                     /note="pBR322 origin, forward primer"
     CDS             complement(6746..7606)
                     /codon_start=1
                     /gene="bla"
                     /product="beta-lactamase"
                     /label=AmpR
                     /note="confers resistance to ampicillin, carbenicillin, and
                     related antibiotics"
                     /translation="MSIQHFRVALIPFFAAFCLPVFAHPETLVKVKDAEDQLGARVGYI
                     ELDLNSGKILESFRPEERFPMMSTFKVLLCGAVLSRIDAGQEQLGRRIHYSQNDLVEYS
                     PVTEKHLTDGMTVRELCSAAITMSDNTAANLLLTTIGGPKELTAFLHNMGDHVTRLDRW
                     EPELNEAIPNDERDTTMPVAMATTLRKLLTGELLTLASRQQLIDWMEADKVAGPLLRSA
                     LPAGWFIADKSGAGERGSRGIIAALGPDGKPSRIVVIYTTGSQATMDERNRQIAEIGAS
                     LIKHW"
     primer_bind     7369..7388
                     /label=Amp-R
                     /note="Ampicillin resistance gene, reverse primer"
     promoter        complement(7607..7711)
                     /gene="bla"
                     /label=AmpR promoter
ORIGIN
        1 gacggatcgg gagatctccc gatcccctat ggtgcactct cagtacaatc tgctctgatg
       61 ccgcatagtt aagccagtat ctgctccctg cttgtgtgtt ggaggtcgct gagtagtgcg
      121 cgagcaaaat ttaagctaca acaaggcaag gcttgaccga caattgcatg aagaatctgc
      181 ttagggttag gcgttttgcg ctgcttcgcg atgtacgggc cagatatacg cgttgacatt
      241 gattattgac tagttattaa tagtaatcaa ttacggggtc attagttcat agcccatata
      301 tggagttccg cgttacataa cttacggtaa atggcccgcc tggctgaccg cccaacgacc
      361 cccgcccatt gacgtcaata atgacgtatg ttcccatagt aacgccaata gggactttcc
      421 attgacgtca atgggtggag tatttacggt aaactgccca cttggcagta catcaagtgt
      481 atcatatgcc aagtacgccc cctattgacg tcaatgacgg taaatggccc gcctggcatt
      541 atgcccagta catgacctta tgggactttc ctacttggca gtacatctac gtattagtca
      601 tcgctattac catggtgatg cggttttggc agtacatcaa tgggcgtgga tagcggtttg
      661 actcacgggg atttccaagt ctccacccca ttgacgtcaa tgggagtttg ttttggcacc
      721 aaaatcaacg ggactttcca aaatgtcgta acaactccgc cccattgacg caaatgggcg
      781 gtaggcgtgt acggtgggag gtctatataa gcagagctct ctggctaact agagaaccca
      841 ctgcttactg gcttatcgaa attaatacga ctcactatag ggagacccaa gcttgcggcc
      901 gccaccatgg tgcggggttc tcatcatcat catcatcatg gtatggctag catgactggt
      961 ggacagcaaa tgggtcggga tctgtacgac gatgacgata aggatcccat ggtgagcaag
     1021 agcgaggagg tcatcaaaga gttcatgcgc ttcaaggtgc gcttggaggg ctccatgaac
     1081 ggccacgagt tcgagatcga gggcgagggc gagggccgcc cctacgaggg cacccagacc
     1141 gccaagctga aggtgaccaa gggcggcccc ctgcccttcg cctgggacat cctgtccccc
     1201 cagatcatgt acggctccaa ggcgtacgtg aagcaccccg ccgacgtccc cgattacatg
     1261 aagctgtcct tccccgaggg cttcaagtgg gagcgcgtga tgcacttcga ggacggcggt
     1321 ctggtgaccg tgactcagga cacctccctg caggacggca cgctgatcta caaggtgaag
     1381 atgcgcggca ccaacttccc ccccgacggc cccgtaatgc agaagaagac cttgggctgg
     1441 gattatgcca ccgagcgcct gtaccccgaa gacggcgtgc tgaagggcga gcttctgggg
     1501 cgcctgaagc tgaaggacgg cggcctcaac ctggtggagt tcaagaccat ctacatggcc
     1561 aagaagcccg tgcaactgcc cggctactac ttcgtggaca ccaagctggg catcacctcc
     1621 cacaacgagg actacaccat cgtggaacag tacgagcgct ccgagggccg ccaccacctg
     1681 gggcatggca ccggcagcag atctatgcat aagttttctc aagaacagat cggcgaaaac
     1741 attgtgtgca gggtcatttg taccacgggt caaattccca tccgagattt gtcagctgat
     1801 atttcacaag tgcttaagga aaaacgatcc ataaagaaag tttggacatt tggtagaaac
     1861 ccagcctgtg actatcattt aggaaacatt tcaagactgt caaataagca tttccaaata
     1921 ctactaggag aagacggtaa ccttttattg aatgacattt ccactaatgg gacctggtta
     1981 aatgggcaaa aagtcgagaa gaacagcaat cagttactgt cccaaggtga tgaaataacc
     2041 gttggtgtag gcgtggaatc agatatttta tctctggtca ttttcataaa cgacaaattt
     2101 aagcagtgcc tggagcagaa caaagttgat cgcggtacca gtgctggtgg tagtgctggt
     2161 ggtagtgctg gtggtagtgc tggtggtagt gctggtggtt ccggcagtgc tggtggtagt
     2221 gctggtggta gtaccagtgc tggtggtagt gctggtggta gtgctggtgg tagtgctggt
     2281 ggtagtgctg gtggttccgg cagtgctggt ggtagtgctg gtggtagtac cagtgctggt
     2341 ggtagtgctg gtggtagtgc tggtggtagt gctggtggta gtgctggtgg ttccggcagt
     2401 gctggtggta gtgctggtgg tagtaccagt gctggtggta gtgctggtgg tagtgctggt
     2461 ggtagtgctg gtggtagtgc tggtggttcc ggattgaggc gcgcgacgct ggttgacggc
     2521 ggcagcgagc tcgcctcctc cgaggacaac aacatggcca ccatcaaaga gttcatgcgc
     2581 ttcaaggtgc gcatggaggg ctccatgaac ggccacgagt tcgagatcga gggcgagggc
     2641 gagggccgcc cctacgaggg cacccagacc gccaagctga aggtgaccaa gggcggcccc
     2701 ctgcccttcg cctgggacat cctgtccccc cagttcatgt acggctccga ggcgtacgtg
     2761 aggcaccccg ccgacatccc cgattacaag aagctgccct tccccgaggg cttcaagtgg
     2821 gagcgcgtga tgaacttcga agacggcggt ctggtgaccg ttacccagga ctcctccctg
     2881 caggacggca cgctgatctg caaggtgaag atgcgcggca ccaacttccc ccccgacggc
     2941 cccgtaatgc agaagaagac catgggctgg gaggcctcca ccgagatgct gtaccccgaa
     3001 gacggcgtgc tgaagggcca tagctatcag gccctgaagc tgaaggacgg cggccactac
     3061 ctggtggagt tcgagaccat ctacatggcc aagaagcccg tgcaactgcc cggcgattac
     3121 tgtgtggaca ccaagctgga catcacctcc cacaacgagg actacaccat cgtggaacag
     3181 tacgggcgct ccgagggccg ccaccgtctg ggcatggacg agcggtacaa gtaagaattc
     3241 tgcagatatc catcacactg gcggccgctc gagcatgcat ctagagggcc ctattctata
     3301 gtgtcaccta aatgctagag ctcgctgatc agcctcgact gtgccttcta gttgccagcc
     3361 atctgttgtt tgcccctccc ccgtgccttc cttgaccctg gaaggtgcca ctcccactgt
     3421 cctttcctaa taaaatgagg aaattgcatc gcattgtctg agtaggtgtc attctattct
     3481 ggggggtggg gtggggcagg acagcaaggg ggaggattgg gaagacaata gcaggcatgc
     3541 tggggatgcg gtgggctcta tggcttctga ggcggaaaga accagctggg gctctagggg
     3601 gtatccccnn nnnnnnnnnn nnnnnnnnnn nnnnnnnnnn nnnnnnnnnn nnnnnnnnnn
     3661 nnnnnnnnnn nnnnnnnnnn nnnnnnnnnn nnnnnnnnnn nnnnnnnnnn nnnnnnnnnn
     3721 nnnnnnnnnn nncnnnnnnn nnnnnnnnnn nnnnnnnnnn nnnnnnnnnn nnnnnnnnnn
     3781 nnnnnnnnnn nnnnnnnnnn nnnnnnnnnn nnnnnnnnnn nnnnannnnn nnnnnnnnnn
     3841 nnnnnnnnnn nnnnnnnnnn nnnnnnnnnn nnnncctttg acgttggagt ccacgttctt
     3901 taatagtgga ctcttgttcc aaactggaac aacactcaac cctatctcgg tctattcttt
     3961 tgatttataa gggattttgc cgatttcggc ctattggtta aaaaatgagc tgatttaaca
     4021 aaaatttaac gcgaattaat tctgtggaat gtgtgtcagt tagggtgtgg aaagtcccca
     4081 ggctccccag caggcagaag tatgcaaagc atgcatctca attagtcagc aaccaggtgt
     4141 ggaaagtccc caggctcccc agcaggcaga agtatgcaaa gcatgcatct caattagtca
     4201 gcaaccatag tcccgcccct aactccgccc atcccgcccc taactccgcc cagttccgcc
     4261 cattctccgc cccatggctg actaattttt tttatttatg cagaggccga ggccgcctct
     4321 gcctctgagc tattccagaa gtagtgagga ggcttttttg gaggcctagg cttttgcaaa
     4381 aagctcccgg gagcttgtat atccattttc ggatctgatc aagagacagg atgaggatcg
     4441 tttcgcatga ttgaacaaga tggattgcac gcaggttctc cggccgcttg ggtggagagg
     4501 ctattcggct atgactgggc acaacagaca atcggctgct ctgatgccgc cgtgttccgg
     4561 ctgtcagcgc aggggcgccc ggttcttttt gtcaagaccg acctgtccgg tgccctgaat
     4621 gaactgcagg acgaggcagc gcggctatcg tggctggcca cgacgggcgt tccttgcgca
     4681 gctgtgctcg acgttgtcac tgaagcggga agggactggc tgctattggg cgaagtgccg
     4741 gggcaggatc tcctgtcatc tcaccttgct cctgccgaga aagtatccat catggctgat
     4801 gcaatgcggc ggctgcatac gcttgatccg gctacctgcc cattcgacca ccaagcgaaa
     4861 catcgcatcg agcgagcacg tactcggatg gaagccggtc ttgtcgatca ggatgatctg
     4921 gacgaagagc atcaggggct cgcgccagcc gaactgttcg ccaggctcaa ggcgcgcatg
     4981 cccgacggcg aggatctcgt cgtgacccat ggcgatgcct gcttgccgaa tatcatggtg
     5041 gaaaatggcc gcttttctgg attcatcgac tgtggccggc tgggtgtggc ggaccgctat
     5101 caggacatag cgttggctac ccgtgatatt gctgaagagc ttggcggcga atgggctgac
     5161 cgcttcctcg tgctttacgg tatcgccgct cccgattcgc agcgcatcgc cttctatcgc
     5221 cttcttgacg agttcttctg agcgggactc tggggttcga aatgaccgac caagcgacgc
     5281 ccaacctgcc atcacgagat ttcgattcca ccgccgcctt ctatgaaagg ttgggcttcg
     5341 gaatcgtttt ccgggacgcc ggctggatga tcctccagcg cggggatctc atgctggagt
     5401 tcttcgccca ccccaacttg tttattgcag cttataatgg ttacaaataa agcaatagca
     5461 tcacaaattt cacaaataaa gcattttttt cactgcattc tagttgtggt ttgtccaaac
     5521 tcatcaatgt atcttatcat gtctgtatac cgtcgacctc tagctagagc ttggcgtaat
     5581 catggtcata gctgtttcct gtgtgaaatt gttatccgct cacaattcca cacaacatac
     5641 gagccggaag cataaagtgt aaagcctggg gtgcctaatg agtgagctaa ctcacattaa
     5701 ttgcgttgcg ctcactgccc gctttccagt cgggaaacct gtcgtgccag ctgcattaat
     5761 gaatcggcca acgcgcgggg agaggcggtt tgcgtattgg gcgctcttcc gcttcctcgc
     5821 tcactgactc gctgcgctcg gtcgttcggc tgcggcgagc ggtatcagct cactcaaagg
     5881 cggtaatacg gttatccaca gaatcagggg ataacgcagg aaagaacatg tgagcaaaag
     5941 gccagcaaaa ggccaggaac cgtaaaaagg ccgcgttgct ggcgtttttc cataggctcc
     6001 gcccccctga cgagcatcac aaaaatcgac gctcaagtca gaggtggcga aacccgacag
     6061 gactataaag ataccaggcg tttccccctg gaagctccct cgtgcgctct cctgttccga
     6121 ccctgccgct taccggatac ctgtccgcct ttctcccttc gggaagcgtg gcgctttctc
     6181 atagctcacg ctgtaggtat ctcagttcgg tgtaggtcgt tcgctccaag ctgggctgtg
     6241 tgcacgaacc ccccgttcag cccgaccgct gcgccttatc cggtaactat cgtcttgagt
     6301 ccaacccggt aagacacgac ttatcgccac tggcagcagc cactggtaac aggattagca
     6361 aagcgaggta tgtaggcggt gctacagagt tcttgaagtg gtggcctaac tacggctaca
     6421 ctagaagaac agtatttggt atctgcgctc tgctgaagcc agttaccttc ggaaaaagag
     6481 ttggtagctc ttgatccggc aaacaaacca ccgctggtag cggtggtttt tttgtttgca
     6541 agcagcagat tacgcgcaga aaaaaaggat ctcaagaaga tcctttgatc ttttctacgg
     6601 ggtctgacgc tcagtggaac gaaaactcac gttaagggat tttggtcatg agattatcaa
     6661 aaaggatctt cacctagatc cttttaaatt aaaaatgaag ttttaaatca atctaaagta
     6721 tatatgagta aacttggtct gacagttacc aatgcttaat cagtgaggca cctatctcag
     6781 cgatctgtct atttcgttca tccatagttg cctgactccc cgtcgtgtag ataactacga
     6841 tacgggaggg cttaccatct ggccccagtg ctgcaatgat accgcgagac ccacgctcac
     6901 cggctccaga tttatcagca ataaaccagc cagccggaag ggccgagcgc agaagtggtc
     6961 ctgcaacttt atccgcctcc atccagtcta ttaattgttg ccgggaagct agagtaagta
     7021 gttcgccagt taatagtttg cgcaacgttg ttgccattgc tacaggcatc gtggtgtcac
     7081 gctcgtcgtt tggtatggct tcattcagct ccggttccca acgatcaagg cgagttacat
     7141 gatcccccat gttgtgcaaa aaagcggtta gctccttcgg tcctccgatc gttgtcagaa
     7201 gtaagttggc cgcagtgtta tcactcatgg ttatggcagc actgcataat tctcttactg
     7261 tcatgccatc cgtaagatgc ttttctgtga ctggtgagta ctcaaccaag tcattctgag
     7321 aatagtgtat gcggcgaccg agttgctctt gcccggcgtc aatacgggat aataccgcgc
     7381 cacatagcag aactttaaaa gtgctcatca ttggaaaacg ttcttcgggg cgaaaactct
     7441 caaggatctt accgctgttg agatccagtt cgatgtaacc cactcgtgca cccaactgat
     7501 cttcagcatc ttttactttc accagcgttt ctgggtgagc aaaaacagga aggcaaaatg
     7561 ccgcaaaaaa gggaataagg gcgacacgga aatgttgaat actcatactc ttcctttttc
     7621 aatattattg aagcatttat cagggttatt gtctcatgag cggatacata tttgaatgta
     7681 tttagaaaaa taaacaaata ggggttccgc gcacatttcc ccgaaaagtg ccacctgacg
     7741 tc
//
